Addgene plasmid #29718: pET His6 StrepII TEV LIC cloning vector (2HR-T)
Purpose: (Empty Backbone)
Depositing lab: Scott Gradia. Depositing organization: University of California, Berkeley.
Backbone
  Vector backbone: pET
  Backbone size (bp): 4850
  Vector type: Bacterial Expression
  Tag / fusion protein: 6xHis (N terminal on backbone); Strep Ii (N terminal on backbone); TEV cleavage site
Growth in bacteria
  Bacterial resistance: Ampicillin, 100 μg/mL
  Growth temperature: 37°C
  Growth strain: DH5alpha
  Copy number: Low Copy
Gene/Insert
  Gene/Insert name: None
  Tag / fusion protein: His6-StrepII-TEV (N terminal on backbone)
  Cloning method: Restriction Enzyme; 5′ cloning site LIC site (destroyed during cloning); 3′ cloning site LIC site (destroyed during cloning)
  Sequencing primers: 5′ T7 forward; 3′ T7 reverse
Terms and licenses: Academic/Nonprofit Terms; Industry Terms: Not Available to Industry
Depositor comments: This plasmid is an empty vector. Your gene can be inserted with a LIC cloning protocol. All 2-series vectors work as single-expression vectors, as well as transfer vectors for our polycistronic system. The LIC cloning site is flanked by 5 pairs of restriction sites, so that your gene can easily be subcloned into our polycistronic destination vectors (2D, 2E, or 2Z). 2HR-T has a TEV-cleavable N-terminal His6 and Strep-II fusion tag. This allows you to do two affinity purification steps, in cases where one doesn't yield the desired purity. To clone into this vector, add LIC v1 tags to the 5' end of your PCR primers. Forward - 5'TACTTCCAATCCAATGCA3' Reverse - 5'TTATCCACTTCCAATGTTATTA3' Linearize the plasmid with SspI and gel purify. When digesting the DNA with T4 polymerase, use dCTP for insert and dGTP for vector. More information on this vector can be found through http://qb3.berkeley.edu/qb3/macrolab/
How to cite: pET His6 StrepII TEV LIC cloning vector (2HR-T) was a gift from Scott Gradia (Addgene plasmid # 29718 ; http://n2t.net/addgene:29718 ; RRID:Addgene_29718)
