[The description below was written by a language model from this plasmid's Addgene catalogue record and pLannotate feature annotations shown in this document.]
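Description:
pET His6 StrepII TEV LIC cloning vector (2HR-T) is an empty 4,850 bp bacterial expression backbone of the pET family, designed to receive a gene of interest by ligation-independent cloning (LIC). It is propagated in E. coli under ampicillin selection, provided by a β-lactamase gene with its own promoter. Replication depends on a ColE1/pBR322-type origin. The rop gene and the bom mobility region are also present, consistent with the low copy number listed in the catalogue. The feature table also detects remnants of the pBR322 ancestry. These include two fragments of the tetracycline resistance gene, which is split by the expression cassette and so presumably non-functional, its tet promoter, and a short stretch annotated as an RSF origin fragment.

The expression cassette runs from a T7 promoter through the phage T7 gene 10 ribosome binding site to a T7 terminator, so expression requires a host that supplies T7 RNA polymerase. No lac operator or lacI gene is annotated. Downstream of the ribosome binding site lie a 6xHis tag, a Strep-tag II and a TEV protease recognition site, followed by the LIC site, which is destroyed during cloning. An inserted open reading frame is therefore produced with a removable N-terminal dual tag. This allows two sequential affinity purification steps when one does not give sufficient purity, after which TEV cleavage removes the tags. According to the depositor, the LIC site is flanked by five pairs of restriction sites. The vector can therefore be used on its own for single-protein expression or as a transfer vector for subcloning genes into the same series' polycistronic destination vectors for co-expression.
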