Features (pLannotate 1.2.2; 17 found; start..end, strand, type, name):
     16..149     +  rep_origin     RSF ori (fragment): Plasmids containing the RSF 1030 origin of replication can be propagated in E. coli cells that contain additional plasmids with compatible origins.
    154..296     -  misc_feature   bom: basis of mobility region from pBR322
    398..589     -  CDS            rop: Rop protein, which maintains plasmids at low copy number; rop
    606..986     +  CDS            YPB1_ECOLX: Protein predicted: Swiss-Prot protein existence level 4. From Escherichia coli.
   1228..2128    -  CDS            TcR (fragment): tetracycline efflux protein; tet; confers resistance to tetracycline
   2150..2168    +  promoter       T7 promoter: promoter for bacteriophage T7 RNA polymerase
   2257..2279    +  RBS            RBS: efficient ribosome binding site from bacteriophage T7 gene 10 (Olins and Rangwala, 1989)
   2299..2316    +  CDS            6xHis: 6xHis affinity tag
   2332..2354    +  CDS            Strep-Tag II (fragment): peptide that binds Strep-Tactin®, an engineered form of streptavidin
   2362..2378    +  CDS            TEV site (fragment): tobacco etch virus (TEV) protease recognition and cleavage site
   2464..2513    +  CDS            SET1 (fragment): solubility-enhancement tag derived from T7 phage gene 10B
   2521..2568    +  terminator     T7 terminator: transcription terminator for bacteriophage T7 RNA polymerase
   2594..2886    -  CDS            TcR (fragment): tetracycline efflux protein; tet; confers resistance to tetracycline
   2934..2962    -  promoter       tet promoter: E. coli promoter for tetracycline efflux protein gene
   3075..3179    +  promoter       AmpR promoter: bla
   3180..4040    +  CDS            AmpR: β-lactamase; bla; confers resistance to ampicillin, carbenicillin, and related antibiotics
   4211..4799    +  rep_origin     ori: high-copy-number ColE1/pMB1/pBR322/pUC origin of replication
>Addgene plasmid #29718 | pET His6 StrepII TEV LIC cloning vector (2HR-T) | depositor full sequence | sequence record 13808 | Author sequence
GGCCTTTTGCTGGCCTTTTGCTCACATGTTCTTTCCTGCGTTATCCCCTGATTCTGTGGATAACCGTATT
ACCGCCTTTGAGTGAGCTGATACCGCTCGCCGCAGCCGAACGACCGAGCGCAGCGAGTCAGTGAGCGAGG
AAGCGGAAGAGCGCCTGATGCGGTATTTTCTCCTTACGCATCTGTGCGGTATTTCACACCGCATATATGG
TGCACTCTCAGTACAATCTGCTCTGATGCCGCATAGTTAAGCCAGTATACACTCCGCTATCGCTACGTGA
CTGGGTCATGGCTGCGCCCCGACACCCGCCAACACCCGCTGACGCGCCCTGACGGGCTTGTCTGCTCCCG
GCATCCGCTTACAGACAAGCTGTGACCGTCTCCGGGAGCTGCATGTGTCAGAGGTTTTCACCGTCATCAC
CGAAACGCGCGAGGCAGCTGCGGTAAAGCTCATCAGCGTGGTCGTGAAGCGATTCACAGATGTCTGCCTG
TTCATCCGCGTCCAGCTCGTTGAGTTTCTCCAGAAGCGTTAATGTCTGGCTTCTGATAAAGCGGGCCATG
TTAAGGGCGGTTTTTTCCTGTTTGGTCACTGATGCCTCCGTGTAAGGGGGATTTCTGTTCATGGGGGTAA
TGATACCGATGAAACGAGAGAGGATGCTCACGATACGGGTTACTGATGATGAACATGCCCGGTTACTGGA
ACGTTGTGAGGGTAAACAACTGGCGGTATGGATGCGGCGGGACCAGAGAAAAATCACTCAGGGTCAATGC
CAGCGCTTCGTTAATACAGATGTAGGTGTTCCACAGGGTAGCCAGCAGCATCCTGCGATGCAGATCCGGA
ACATAATGGTGCAGGGCGCTGACTTCCGCGTTTCCAGACTTTACGAAACACGGAAACCGAAGACCATTCA
TGTTGTTGCTCAGGTCGCAGACGTTTTGCAGCAGCAGTCGCTTCACGTTCGCTCGCGTATCGGTGATTCA
TTCTGCTAACCAGTAAGGCAACCCCGCCAGCCTAGCCGGGTCCTCAACGACAGGAGCACGATCATGCGCA
CCCGTGGCCAGGACCCAACGCTGCCCGAGATGCGCCGCGTGCGGCTGCTGGAGATGGCGGACGCGATGGA
TATGTTCTGCCAAGGGTTGGTTTGCGCATTCACAGTTCTCCGCAAGAATTGATTGGCTCCAATTCTTGGA
GTGGTGAATCCGTTAGCGAGGTGCCGCCGGCTTCCATTCAGGTCGAGGTGGCCCGGCTCCATGCACCGCG
ACGCAACGCGGGGAGGCAGACAAGGTATAGGGCGGCGCCTACAATCCATGCCAACCCGTTCCATGTGCTC
GCCGAGGCGGCATAAATCGCCGTGACGATCAGCGGTCCAGTGATCGAAGTTAGGCTGGTAAGAGCCGCGA
GCGATCCTTGAAGCTGTCCCTGATGGTCGTCATCTACCTGCCTGGACAGCATGGCCTGCAACGCGGGCAT
CCCGATGCCGCCGGAAGCGAGAAGAATCATAATGGGGAAGGCCATCCAGCCTCGCGTCGCGAACGCCAGC
AAGACGTAGCCCAGCGCGTCGGCCGCCATGCCGGCGATAATGGCCTGCTTCTCGCCGAAACGTTTGGTGG
CGGGACCAGTGACGAAGGCTTGAGCGAGGGCGTGCAAGATTCCGAATACCGCAAGCGACAGGCCGATCAT
CGTCGCGCTCCAGCGAAAGCGGTCCTCGCCGAAAATGACCCAGAGCGCTGCCGGCACCTGTCCTACGAGT
TGCATGATAAAGAAGACAGTCATAAGTGCGGCGACGATAGTCATGCCCCGCGCCCACCGGAAGGAGCTGA
CTGGGTTGAAGGCTCTCAAGGGCATCGGTCGACGCTCTCCCTTATGCGACTCCTGCATTAGGAAGCAGCC
CAGTAGTAGGTTGAGGCCGTTGAGCACCGCCGCCGCAAGGAATGGTGCATGCAAGGAGATGGCGCCCAAC
AGTCCCCCGGCCACGGGGCCTGCCACCATACCCACGCCGAAACAAGCGCTCATGAGCCCGAAGTGGCGAG
CCCGATCTTCCCCATCGGTGATGTCGGCGATATAGGCGCCAGCAACCGCACCTGTGGCGCCGGTGATGCC
GGCCACGATGCGTCCGGCGTAGAGGATCGAGATCTCGATCCCGCGAAATTAATACGACTCACTATAGGGA
GACCACAACGGTTTCCCTCTAGTGCCGGCTCCGGAGAGCTCTTTAATTAAGCGGCCGCCCTGCAGGACTC
GAGTTCTAGAAATAATTTTGTTTAACTTTAAGAAGGAGATATACATATGAAATCTTCTCACCATCACCAT
CACCATGGTTCTTCTGCTAGCTGGAGCCACCCGCAGTTCGAAAAAGGCGCCGAAAACCTGTACTTCCAAT
CCAATATTGGAAGTGGATAACGGATCCGCGATCGCGGCGCGCCACCTGGTGGCCGGCCGGTACCACGCGT
GCGCGCTGATCCGGCTGCTAACAAAGCCCGAAAGGAAGCTGAGTTGGCTGCTGCCACCGCTGAGCAATAA
CTAGCATAACCCCTTGGGGCCTCTAAACGGGTCTTGAGGGGTTTTTTGCTGAAAGGAGGAACTATATCCG
GATATCCACAGGACGGGTGTGGTCGCCATGATCGCGTAGTCGATAGTGGCTCCAAGTAGCGAAGCGAGCA
GGACTGGGCGGCGGCCAAAGCGGTCGGACAGTGCTCCGAGAACGGGTGCGCATAGAAATTGCATCAACGC
ATATAGCGCTAGCAGCACGCCATAGTGACTGGCGATGCTGTCGGAATGGACGATATCCCGCAAGAGGCCC
GGCAGTACCGGCATAACCAAGCCTATGCCTACAGCATCCAGGGTGACGGTGCCGAGGATGACGATGAGCG
CATTGTTAGATTTCATACACGGTGCCTGACTGCGTTAGCAATTTAACTGTGATAAACTACCGCATTAAAG
CTTATCGATGATAAGCTGTCAAACATGAGAATTCTTGAAGACGAAAGGGCCTCGTGATACGCCTATTTTT
ATAGGTTAATGTCATGATAATAATGGTTTCTTAGACGTCAGGTGGCACTTTTCGGGGAAATGTGCGCGGA
ACCCCTATTTGTTTATTTTTCTAAATACATTCAAATATGTATCCGCTCATGAGACAATAACCCTGATAAA
TGCTTCAATAACATTGAAAAAGGAAGAGTATGAGTATTCAACATTTCCGTGTCGCCCTTATTCCCTTTTT
TGCGGCATTTTGCCTTCCTGTTTTTGCTCACCCAGAAACGCTGGTGAAAGTAAAAGATGCTGAAGATCAG
TTGGGTGCACGAGTGGGTTACATCGAACTGGATCTCAACAGCGGTAAGATCCTTGAGAGTTTTCGCCCCG
AAGAACGTTTTCCAATGATGAGCACTTTTAAAGTTCTGCTATGTGGCGCGGTATTATCCCGTGTTGACGC
CGGGCAAGAGCAACTCGGTCGCCGCATACACTATTCTCAGAATGACTTGGTTGAGTACTCACCAGTCACA
GAAAAGCATCTTACGGATGGCATGACAGTAAGAGAATTATGCAGTGCTGCCATAACCATGAGTGATAACA
CTGCGGCCAACTTACTTCTGACAACGATCGGAGGACCGAAGGAGCTAACCGCTTTTTTGCACAACATGGG
GGATCATGTAACTCGCCTTGATCGTTGGGAACCGGAGCTGAATGAAGCCATACCAAACGACGAGCGTGAC
ACCACGATGCCTGCAGCAATGGCAACAACGTTGCGCAAACTATTAACTGGCGAACTACTTACTCTAGCTT
CCCGGCAACAATTAATAGACTGGATGGAGGCGGATAAAGTTGCAGGACCACTTCTGCGCTCGGCCCTTCC
GGCTGGCTGGTTTATTGCTGATAAATCTGGAGCCGGTGAGCGTGGGTCTCGCGGTATCATTGCAGCACTG
GGGCCAGATGGTAAGCCCTCCCGTATCGTAGTTATCTACACGACGGGGAGTCAGGCAACTATGGATGAAC
GAAATAGACAGATCGCTGAGATAGGTGCCTCACTGATTAAGCATTGGTAACTGTCAGACCAAGTTTACTC
ATATATACTTTAGATTGATTTAAAACTTCATTTTTAATTTAAAAGGATCTAGGTGAAGATCCTTTTTGAT
AATCTCATGACCAAAATCCCTTAACGTGAGTTTTCGTTCCACTGAGCGTCAGACCCCGTAGAAAAGATCA
AAGGATCTTCTTGAGATCCTTTTTTTCTGCGCGTAATCTGCTGCTTGCAAACAAAAAAACCACCGCTACC
AGCGGTGGTTTGTTTGCCGGATCAAGAGCTACCAACTCTTTTTCCGAAGGTAACTGGCTTCAGCAGAGCG
CAGATACCAAATACTGTCCTTCTAGTGTAGCCGTAGTTAGGCCACCACTTCAAGAACTCTGTAGCACCGC
CTACATACCTCGCTCTGCTAATCCTGTTACCAGTGGCTGCTGCCAGTGGCGATAAGTCGTGTCTTACCGG
GTTGGACTCAAGACGATAGTTACCGGATAAGGCGCAGCGGTCGGGCTGAACGGGGGGTTCGTGCACACAG
CCCAGCTTGGAGCGAACGACCTACACCGAACTGAGATACCTACAGCGTGAGCTATGAGAAAGCGCCACGC
TTCCCGAAGGGAGAAAGGCGGACAGGTATCCGGTAAGCGGCAGGGTCGGAACAGGAGAGCGCACGAGGGA
GCTTCCAGGGGGAAACGCCTGGTATCTTTATAGTCCTGTCGGGTTTCGCCACCTCTGACTTGAGCGTCGA
TTTTTGTGATGCTCGTCAGGGGGGCGGAGCCTATGGAAAAACGCCAGCAACGCGGCCTTTTTACGGTTCC
TGGCCTTTTGCTGGCCTTTT
