>Addgene plasmid #29718 | pET His6 StrepII TEV LIC cloning vector (2HR-T) | addgene partial sequence | sequence record 35238 | 29718 with pBRrevBam
GCCGGCCACGATGCGTCCGGCGTAGAGGATCGAGATCTCGATCCCGCGAAATTAATACGACTCACTATAG
GGAGACCACAACGGTTTCCCTCTAGTGCCGGCTCCGGAGAGCTCTTTAATTAAGCGGCCGCCCTGCAGGA
CTCGAGTTCTAGAAATAATTTTGTTTAACTTTAAGAAGGAGATATACATATGAAATCTTCTCACCATCAC
CATCACCATGGTTCTTCTGCTAGCTGGAGCCACCCGCAGTTCGAAAAAGGCGCCGAAAACCTGTACTTCC
AATCCAATATTGGAAGTGGATAACGGATCCGCGATCGCGGCGCGCCACCTGGTGGCCGGCCGGTACCACG
CGTGCGCGCTGATCCGGCTGCTAACAAAGCCCGAAAGGAAGCTGAGTTGGCTGCTGCCACCGCTGAGCAA
TAACTAGCATAACCCCTTGGGGCCTCTAAACGGGTCTTGAGGGGTTTTTTGCTGAAAGGAGGAACTATAT
CCGGATATCCACAGGACGGGTGTGGTCGCCATGATCGCGTAGTCGATAGTGGCTCCAAGTAGCGAAGCGA
GCAGGACTGGGCGGCGGCCAAAGCGGTCGGACAGTGCTCCGAGAACGGGTGCGCATAGAAATTGCATCAA
CGCATATAGCGCTAGCAGCACGCCATAGTGACTGGCGATGCTGTCGGAATGGACGATATCCCGCAAGAGG
CCCGGCAGTACCGGCATAACCAAGCCTATGCCTACAGCATCCAGGGTGACGGTGCCGAGGATGACGATGA
GCGCATTGTTAGATTTCATACACGGTGCCTGACTGCGTTAGCAATTTAACTGTGATAAACTACCGCATTA
AAGCTTATCGATGATAAGCTGTCAAACATGAGAATT
